Addgene plasmid #165407: pSB3K3-CT82
Purpose: Bacteria gene circuit on medium copy backbone.
Depositing lab: Xiaojun Tian. Depositing organization: Arizona State University. Publication: Winner-takes-all resource competition redirects cascading cell fate transitions. Zhang R, Goetz H, Melendez-Alvarez J, Li J, Ding T, Wang X, Tian XJ. Nat Commun. 2021 Feb 8;12(1):853. doi: 10.1038/s41467-021-21125-3. PubMed 33558556.
Backbone
  Vector backbone: pSB3K3
  Backbone size w/o insert (bp): 2750
  Total vector size (bp): 6820
  Vector type: Bacterial Expression
Growth in bacteria
  Bacterial resistance: Kanamycin, 50 μg/mL
  Growth temperature: 37°C
  Growth strain: DH5alpha
  Copy number: Low Copy
Gene/Insert
  Gene/Insert name: CT82 gene circuit
  Species: Synthetic; E. coli
  Insert size (bp): 4070
  Cloning method: Restriction Enzyme; 5′ cloning site EcoRI (not destroyed); 3′ cloning site PstI (not destroyed)
  Sequencing primers: 5′ tgccacctgacgtctaagaa; 3′ attaccgcctttgagtgagc
Terms and licenses: Academic/Nonprofit Terms; Industry Terms: Not Available to Industry
Depositor comments: Please note that the GFP (D117G) sequence variant does not affect plasmid function.
How to cite: pSB3K3-CT82 was a gift from Xiaojun Tian (Addgene plasmid # 165407 ; http://n2t.net/addgene:165407 ; RRID:Addgene_165407)
