[The description below was written by a language model from this plasmid's Addgene catalogue record and pLannotate feature annotations shown in this document.]
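Description:
pSB3K3-CT82 is a bacterial expression plasmid carrying a synthetic gene circuit in the BioBrick vector pSB3K3, intended for use in E. coli. The backbone replicates from the p15A origin, which is compatible with ColE1-type plasmids, and is selected with kanamycin through an aminoglycoside phosphotransferase gene. The depositor's purpose statement calls it medium copy, while the catalogue field lists it as low copy. Small annotated fragments of bom, an RSF origin and β-lactamase appear to be backbone remnants rather than functional parts. The roughly 4.1 kb circuit sits between the BioBrick prefix and suffix, cloned between EcoRI and PstI sites that remain intact. The sequenced record (6,742 nt) is slightly shorter than the stated total size of 6,820 bp.

The circuit consists of four same-strand transcription units, each closed by paired rrnB T1 and T7Te terminators. The first uses a fragment of the constitutive J23119 promoter to express TetR with an LVA-variant ssrA degradation tag. The second places a degradation-tagged fluorescent protein under an araBAD promoter fragment. The software labels this protein hfriFP, but the depositor's comment refers to a GFP carrying a harmless D117G variant. The third drives araC from another araBAD promoter fragment, so AraC can activate its own expression in the presence of arabinose, a positive-feedback arrangement reported by the fluorescent protein. The fourth expresses LVA-tagged LuxI, the acyl-homoserine lactone synthase from Aliivibrio fischeri, from an araBAD fragment fused to a PLtetO-1 fragment. This suggests a hybrid promoter activated by AraC and repressible by TetR. LuxI output could signal to a LuxR-responsive module, which is not present on this plasmid. The associated publication studies resource competition in cascading cell fate transitions.
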