Features (pLannotate 1.2.2; 28 found; start..end, strand, type, name):
      1..22      +  misc_feature   BioBrick prefix: BioBrick prefix for parts that do not start with "ATG"
     23..45      +  promoter       J23119(SpeI) promoter (fragment): bacterial promoter (Registry of Standard Biological Parts BBa J23119) modified to end with an SpeI site
     84..704     +  CDS            tetR: TETR2_ECOLX - Experimental evidence at protein level: Swiss-Prot protein existence level 1. TetR is the repressor of the tetracycline resistance element; its N-terminal region forms a helix-turn-helix structure and binds DNA. Binding of tetracycline to TetR reduces the repressor affinity for the tetracycline resistance gene (tetA) promoter operator sites. From Escherichia coli.
    705..737     +  CDS            ssrA tag (LVA): C-terminal peptide that mediates degradation in bacteria through the ClpXP and ClpAP proteases (McGinness et al., 2006) mutant LVA variant that confers accelerated degradation under some conditions (Andersen et al., 1998)
    785..856     +  terminator     rrnB T1 terminator: transcription terminator T1 from the E. coli rrnB gene
    872..899     +  terminator     T7Te terminator: phage T7 early transcription terminator
    914..1024    +  promoter       araBAD promoter (fragment): araBAD; promoter of the L-arabinose operon of E. coli; the araC regulatory gene is transcribed in the opposite direction (Guzman et al., 1995)
   1070..1783    +  CDS            hfriFP: hfriFP is a fluorescent protein published in 2013, derived from Herbaspirillum frisingense.
   1790..1822    +  CDS            ssrA tag (LVA): C-terminal peptide that mediates degradation in bacteria through the ClpXP and ClpAP proteases (McGinness et al., 2006) mutant LVA variant that confers accelerated degradation under some conditions (Andersen et al., 1998)
   1845..1916    +  terminator     rrnB T1 terminator: transcription terminator T1 from the E. coli rrnB gene
   1932..1959    +  terminator     T7Te terminator: phage T7 early transcription terminator
   1974..2084    +  promoter       araBAD promoter (fragment): araBAD; promoter of the L-arabinose operon of E. coli; the araC regulatory gene is transcribed in the opposite direction (Guzman et al., 1995)
   2130..3005    +  CDS            araC: ARAC_ECOLI - Experimental evidence at protein level: Swiss-Prot protein existence level 1. Transcription factor that regulates the expression of several genes involved in the transport and metabolism of L-arabinose (PubMed:4362626, PubMed:328165, PubMed:6251457, PubMed:2962192, PubMed:6319708, PubMed:2231717, PubMed:1447222). Functions both as a positive and a negative regulator (PubMed:328165, PubMed:6251457). In the presence of arabinose, activates the expression of the araBAD, araE, araFGH and araJ promoters (PubMed:4362626, PubMed:328165, PubMed:6251457, PubMed:2962192, PubMed:6319708, Pub
   3030..3101    +  terminator     rrnB T1 terminator: transcription terminator T1 from the E. coli rrnB gene
   3117..3144    +  terminator     T7Te terminator: phage T7 early transcription terminator
   3159..3269    +  promoter       araBAD promoter (fragment): araBAD; promoter of the L-arabinose operon of E. coli; the araC regulatory gene is transcribed in the opposite direction (Guzman et al., 1995)
   3270..3286    +  promoter       PLtetO-1 promoter (fragment): modified phage lambda PL promoter with tet operator sites (Lutz and Bujard, 1997)
   3313..3891    +  CDS            luxI: LUXI_ALIFS - Protein inferred from homology: Swiss-Prot protein existence level 3. Required for the synthesis of OHHL (N-(3-oxohexanoyl)-L- homoserine lactone) also known as VAI or N-(beta-ketocaproyl)homoserine lactone or 3-oxo-N-(tetrahydro-2-oxo-3-furanyl)-hexanamide, an autoinducer molecule which binds to LuxR and thus acts in bioluminescence regulation. From Aliivibrio fischeri (Vibrio fischeri).
   3892..3924    +  CDS            ssrA tag (LVA): C-terminal peptide that mediates degradation in bacteria through the ClpXP and ClpAP proteases (McGinness et al., 2006) mutant LVA variant that confers accelerated degradation under some conditions (Andersen et al., 1998)
   3972..4043    +  terminator     rrnB T1 terminator: transcription terminator T1 from the E. coli rrnB gene
   4059..4086    +  terminator     T7Te terminator: phage T7 early transcription terminator
   4093..4113    +  misc_feature   BioBrick suffix: universal suffix for all parts
   4253..5068    -  CDS            KanR: aminoglycoside phosphotransferase; aph(3')-Ia; confers resistance to kanamycin in bacteria or G418 (Geneticin®) in eukaryotes
   5395..5421    +  misc_feature   bom (fragment): basis of mobility region from pBR322
   5520..5575    -  rep_origin     RSF ori (fragment): Plasmids containing the RSF 1030 origin of replication can be propagated in E. coli cells that contain additional plasmids with compatible origins.
   5663..6207    -  rep_origin     p15A ori: Plasmids containing the medium-copy-number p15A origin of replication can be propagated in E. coli cells that contain a second plasmid with the ColE1 origin.
   6373..6618    -  CDS            bla(M) (fragment): β-lactamase lacking the signal sequence; bla(M); allows cytosolic expression of β-lactamase
   6697..6740    -  terminator     bacterial terminator: putative bacterial transcription terminator
>Addgene plasmid #165407 | pSB3K3-CT82 | addgene full sequence | sequence record 330509 | Addgene NGS Result
GAATTCGCGGCCGCTTCTAGAGTTGACAGCTAGCTCAGTCCTAGGGACTATGCTAGCTACTAGAGAAAGA
GGAGAAATACTAGATGTCCAGATTAGATAAAAGTAAAGTGATTAACAGCGCATTAGAGCTGCTTAATGAG
GTCGGAATCGAAGGTTTAACAACCCGTAAACTCGCCCAGAAGCTAGGTGTAGAGCAGCCTACATTGTATT
GGCATGTAAAAAATAAGCGGGCTTTGCTCGACGCCTTAGCCATTGAGATGTTAGATAGGCACCATACTCA
CTTTTGCCCTTTAGAAGGGGAAAGCTGGCAAGATTTTTTACGTAATAACGCTAAAAGTTTTAGATGTGCT
TTACTAAGTCATCGCGATGGAGCAAAAGTACATTTAGGTACACGGCCTACAGAAAAACAGTATGAAACTC
TCGAAAATCAATTAGCCTTTTTATGCCAACAAGGTTTTTCACTAGAGAATGCATTATATGCACTCAGCGC
TGTGGGGCATTTTACTTTAGGTTGCGTATTGGAAGATCAAGAGCATCAAGTCGCTAAAGAAGAAAGGGAA
ACACCTACTACTGATAGTATGCCGCCATTATTACGACAAGCTATCGAATTATTTGATCACCAAGGTGCAG
AGCCAGCCTTCTTATTCGGCCTTGAATTGATCATATGCGGATTAGAAAAACAACTTAAATGTGAAAGTGG
GTCCGCTGCAAACGACGAAAACTACGCTTTAGTAGCTTAATAACACTGATAGTGCTAGTGTAGATCACTA
CTAGAGCCAGGCATCAAATAAAACGAAAGGCTCAGTCGAAAGACTGGGCCTTTCGTTTTATCTGTTGTTT
GTCGGTGAACGCTCTCTACTAGAGTCACACTGGCTCACCTTCGGGTGGGCCTTTCTGCGTTTATATACTA
GAGACATTGATTATTTGCACGGCGTCACACTTTGCTATGCCATAGCAAGATAGTCCATAAGATTAGCGGA
TCCTACCTGACGCTTTTTATCGCAACTCTCTACTGTTTCTCCATACCGTTTTTTTGGGCTAGCTACTAGA
GAAAGAGGAGAAATACTAGATGCGTAAAGGAGAAGAACTTTTCACTGGAGTTGTCCCAATTCTTGTTGAA
TTAGATGGTGATGTTAATGGGCACAAATTTTCTGTCAGTGGAGAGGGTGAAGGTGATGCAACATACGGAA
AACTTACCCTTAAATTTATTTGCACTACTGGAAAACTACCTGTTCCATGGCCAACACTTGTCACTACTTT
CGGTTATGGTGTTCAATGCTTTGCGAGATACCCAGATCATATGAAACAGCATGACTTTTTCAAGAGTGCC
ATGCCCGAAGGTTATGTACAGGAAAGAACTATATTTTTCAAAGATGACGGGAACTACAAGACACGTGCTG
AAGTCAAGTTTGAAGGTGGTACCCTTGTTAATAGAATCGAGTTAAAAGGTATTGATTTTAAAGAAGATGG
AAACATTCTTGGACACAAATTGGAATACAACTATAACTCACACAATGTATACATCATGGCAGACAAACAA
AAGAATGGAATCAAAGTTAACTTCAAAATTAGACACAACATTGAAGATGGAAGCGTTCAACTAGCAGACC
ATTATCAACAAAATACTCCAATTGGCGATGGCCCTGTCCTTTTACCAGACAACCATTACCTGTCCACACA
ATCTGCCCTTTCGAAAGATCCCAACGAAAAGAGAGACCACATGGTCCTTCTTGAGTTTGTAACAGCTGCT
GGGATTACACATGGCATGGATGAACTATACAAAAGGCCTGCTGCAAACGACGAAAACTACGCTTTAGTAG
CTTAATAATACTAGAGCCAGGCATCAAATAAAACGAAAGGCTCAGTCGAAAGACTGGGCCTTTCGTTTTA
TCTGTTGTTTGTCGGTGAACGCTCTCTACTAGAGTCACACTGGCTCACCTTCGGGTGGGCCTTTCTGCGT
TTATATACTAGAGACATTGATTATTTGCACGGCGTCACACTTTGCTATGCCATAGCAAGATAGTCCATAA
GATTAGCGGATCCTACCTGACGCTTTTTATCGCAACTCTCTACTGTTTCTCCATACCGTTTTTTTGGGCT
AGCTACTAGAGAAAGAGGAGAAATACTAGATGGCTGAAGCGCAAAATGATCCCCTGCTGCCGGGATACTC
GTTTAACGCCCATCTGGTGGCGGGTTTAACGCCGATTGAGGCCAATGGTTATCTCGATTTTTTTATCGAC
CGACCGCTGGGAATGAAAGGTTATATTCTCAATCTCACCATTCGCGGTCAGGGGGTGGTGAAAAATCAGG
GACGAGAATTTGTCTGCCGACCGGGTGATATTTTGCTGTTCCCGCCAGGAGAGATTCATCACTACGGTCG
TCATCCGGAGGCTCGCGAATGGTATCACCAGTGGGTTTACTTTCGTCCGCGCGCCTACTGGCATGAATGG
CTTAACTGGCCGTCAATATTTGCCAATACGGGTTTCTTTCGCCCGGATGAAGCGCACCAGCCGCATTTCA
GCGACCTGTTTGGGCAAATCATTAACGCCGGGCAAGGGGAAGGGCGCTATTCGGAGCTGCTGGCGATAAA
TCTGCTTGAGCAATTGTTACTGCGGCGCATGGAAGCGATTAACGAGTCGCTCCATCCACCGATGGATAAT
CGGGTACGCGAGGCTTGTCAGTACATCAGCGATCACCTGGCAGACAGCAATTTTGATATCGCCAGCGTCG
CACAGCATGTTTGCCTGTCGCCGTCGCGTCTGTCACATCTTTTCCGCCAGCAGTTAGGGATTAGCGTCTT
AAGCTGGCGCGAGGACCAACGCATCAGCCAGGCGAAGCTGCTTTTGAGCACTACCCGGATGCCTATCGCC
ACCGTCGGTCGCAATGTTGGTTTTGACGATCAACTCTATTTCTCGCGAGTATTTAAAAAATGCACCGGGG
CCAGCCCGAGCGAGTTCCGTGCCGGTTGTGAAGAAAAAGTGAATGATGTAGCCGTCAAGTTGTCATAATA
AACTACTAGAGCCAGGCATCAAATAAAACGAAAGGCTCAGTCGAAAGACTGGGCCTTTCGTTTTATCTGT
TGTTTGTCGGTGAACGCTCTCTACTAGAGTCACACTGGCTCACCTTCGGGTGGGCCTTTCTGCGTTTATA
TACTAGAGACATTGATTATTTGCACGGCGTCACACTTTGCTATGCCATAGCAAGATAGTCCATAAGATTA
GCGGATCCTACCTGACGCTTTTTATCGCAACTCTCTACTGTTTCTCCATTCCCTATCAGTGATAGATACT
AGAGAAAGAGGAGAAATACTAGATGACTATAATGATAAAAAAATCGGATTTTTTGGCAATTCCATCGGAG
GAGTATAAAGGTATTCTAAGTCTTCGTTATCAAGTGTTTAAGCAAAGACTTGAGTGGGACTTAGTTGTAG
AAAATAACCTTGAATCAGATGAGTATGATAACTCAAATGCAGAATATATTTATGCTTGTGATGATACTGA
AAATGTAAGTGGATGCTGGCGTTTATTACCTACAACAGGTGATTATATGCTGAAAAGTGTTTTTCCTGAA
TTGCTTGGTCAACAGAGTGCTCCCAAAGATCCTAATATAGTCGAATTAAGTCGTTTTGCTGTAGGTAAAA
ATAGCTCAAAGATAAATAACTCTGCTAGTGAAATTACAATGAAACTATTTGAAGCTATATATAAACACGC
TGTTAGTCAAGGTATTACAGAATATGTAACAGTAACATCAACAGCAATAGAGCGATTTTTAAAGCGTATT
AAAGTTCCTTGTCATCGTATTGGAGACAAAGAAATTCATGTATTAGGTGATACTAAATCGGTTGTATTGT
CTATGCCTATTAATGAACAGTTTAAAAAAGCAGTCTTAAATGCTGCAAACGACGAAAACTACGCTTTAGT
AGCTTAATAACTCTGATAGTGCTAGTGTAGATCTCTACTAGAGCCAGGCATCAAATAAAACGAAAGGCTC
AGTCGAAAGACTGGGCCTTTCGTTTTATCTGTTGTTTGTCGGTGAACGCTCTCTACTAGAGTCACACTGG
CTCACCTTCGGGTGGGCCTTTCTGCGTTTATATACTAGTAGCGGCCGCTGCAGGCTTCCTCGCTCACTGA
CTCGCTGCGCTCGGTCGTTCGGCTGCGGCGAGCGGTATCAGCTCACTCAAAGGCGGTAATCTCGAGTCCC
GTCAAGTCAGCGTAATGCTCTGCCAGTGTTACAACCAATTAACCAATTCTGATTAGAAAAACTCATCGAG
CATCAAATGAAACTGCAATTTATTCATATCAGGATTATCGATACCATATTTTTGAAAAAGCCGTTTCTGT
AATGAAGGAGAAAACTCACCGAGGCAGTTCCATAGGATGGCAAGATCCTGGTATCGGTCTGCGATTCCGA
CTCGTCCAACATCAATACAACCTATTAATTTCCCCTCGTCAAAAATAAGGTTATCAAGTGAGAAATCACC
ATGAGTGACGACTGAATCCGGTGAGAATGGCAAAAGCTTATGCATTTCTTTCCAGACTTGTTCAACAGGC
CAGCCATTACGCTCGTCATCAAAATCACTCGCATCAACCAAACCGTTATTCATTCGTGATTGCGCCTGAG
CGAGACGAAATACGCGATCGCTGTTAAAAGGACAATTACAAACAGGAATCGAATGCAACCGGCGCAGGAA
CACTGCCAGCGCATCAACAATATTTTCACCTGAATCAGGATATTCTTCTAATACCTGGAATGCTGTTTTC
CCGGGGATCGCAGTGGTGAGTAACCATGCATCATCAGGAGTACGGATAAAATGCTTGATGGTCGGAAGAG
GCATAAATTCCGTCAGCCAGTTTAGTCTGACCATCTCATCTGTAACATCATTGGCAACGCTACCTTTGCC
ATGTTTCAGAAACAACTCTGGCGCATCGGGCTTCCCATACAATCGATAGATTGTCGCACCTGATTGCCCG
ACATTATCGCGAGCCCATTTATACCCATATAAATCAGCATCCATGTTGGAATTTAATCGCGGCCTGGAGC
AAGACGTTTCCCGTTGAATATGGCTCATAACACCCCTTGTATTACTGTTTATGTAAGCAGACAGTTTTAT
TGTTCATGATGATATATTTTTATCTTGTGCAATGTAACATCAGAGATTTTGAGACACAACGTGGCTTTGT
TGAATAAATCGAACTTTTGCTGAGTTGAAGGATCAGATCACGCATCTTCCCGACAACGCAGACCGTTCCG
TGGCAAAGCAAAAGTTCAAAATCACCAACTGGTCCACCTACAACAAAGCTCTCATCAACCGTGGCTCCCT
CACTTTCTGGCTGGATGATGGGGCGATTCAGGCCTGGTATGAGTCAGCAACACCTTCTTCACGAGGCAGA
CCTCAGCGCTAGCGGAGTGTATACTGGCTTACTATGTTGGCACTGATGAGGGTGTCAGTGAAGTGCTTCA
TGTGGCAGGAGAAAAAAGGCTGCACCGGTGCGTCAGCAGAATATGTGATACAGGATATATTCCGCTTCCT
CGCTCACTGACTCGCTACGCTCGGTCGTTCGACTGCGGCGAGCGGAAATGGCTTACGAACGGGGCGGAGA
TTTCCTGGAAGATGCCAGGAAGATACTTAACAGGGAAGTGAGAGGGCCGCGGCAAAGCCGTTTTTCCATA
GGCTCCGCCCCCTGACAAGCATCACGAAATCTGACGCTCAAATCAGTGGTGGCGAAACCCGACAGGACTA
TAAAGATACCAGGCGTTTCCCCCTGGCGGCTCCCTCGTGCGCTCTCCTGTTCCTGCCTTTCGGTTTACCG
GTGTCATTCCGCTGTTATGGCCGCGTTTGTCTCATTCCACGCCTGACACTCAGTTCCGGGTAGGCAGTTC
GCTCCAAGCTGGACTGTATGCACGAACCCCCCGTTCAGTCCGACCGCTGCGCCTTATCCGGTAACTATCG
TCTTGAGTCCAACCCGGAAAGACATGCAAAAGCACCACTGGCAGCAGCCACTGGTAATTGATTTAGAGGA
GTTAGTCTTGAAGTCATGCGCCGGTTAAGGCTAAACTGAAAGGACAAGTTTTGGTGACTGCGCTCCTCCA
AGCCAGTTACCTCGGTTCAAAGAGTTGGTAGCTCAGAGAACCTTCAAAAAACCGCCCTGCAAGGCGGTTT
TTTCGTTTTCAGAGCAAGAGATTACGCGCAGACCAAAACGATCTCAAGAAGATCATCTTATTAAGGGGTC
TGACGCTCAGTGGAACGAAAACTCACGTTAAGGGATTTTGGTCATGAGATTATCAAAAAGGATCTTCACC
TAGATCCTTTTAAATTAAAAATGAAGTTTTAAATCAATCTAAAGTATATATGAGTAAACTTGGTCTGACA
GTTACCAATGCTTAATCAGTGAGGCACCTATCTCAGCGATCTGTCTATTTCGTTCATCCATAGTTGCCTG
ACTCCCCGTCGTGTAGATAACTACGATACGGGAGGGCTTACCATCTGGCCCCAGTGCTGCAATGATACCG
CGAGACCCACGCTCACCGGCTCCAGATTTATCAGCAATAAACCAGCCAGCCGGAAGGGCCGAGCGCAGAA
GTGGTCCTGCAACTTTATCCGCCTCCATCCAGTCTATTCCATGGTGCCACCTGACGTCTAAGAAACCATT
ATTATCATGACATTAACCTATAAAAATAGGCGTATCACGAGGCAGAATTTCAGATAAAAAAAATCCTTAG
CTTTCGCTAAGGATGATTTCTG
